Addgene plasmid #85766: USPL1cat-pEYFP_C1
Purpose: mammalian expression of USPL1 catalytic domain (aa 212-514) as YFP fusion
Depositing lab: Frauke Melchior. Depositing organization: Universitaet Heidelberg. Publication: Ubiquitin-specific protease-like 1 (USPL1) is a SUMO isopeptidase with essential, non-catalytic functions. Schulz S, Chachami G, Kozaczkiewicz L, Winter U, Stankovic-Valentin N, Haas P, Hofmann K, Urlaub H, Ovaa H, Wittbrodt J, Meulmeester E, Melchior F. EMBO Rep. 2012 Oct;13(10):930-8. doi: 10.1038/embor.2012.125. Epub 2012 Aug 10. PubMed 22878415.
Backbone
  Vector backbone: pEYFP_C1
  Backbone size w/o insert (bp): 4692
  Total vector size (bp): 5604
  Vector type: Mammalian Expression
  Selectable markers: Neomycin (select with G418)
Growth in bacteria
  Bacterial resistance: Kanamycin, 50 μg/mL
  Growth temperature: 37°C
  Growth strain: DH5alpha
  Copy number: High Copy
Gene/Insert
  Gene/Insert name: USPL1, catalytic domain (aa 212-514) (alt name: C13orf22)
  Species: H. sapiens (human)
  Insert size (bp): 912
  Mutation: catalytic domain (aa 212-514)
  Entrez Gene: USPL1 (a.k.a. C13orf22, D13S106E, bA121O19.1)
  Promoter: CMV
  Tag / fusion protein: EYFP (N terminal on insert)
  Cloning method: Restriction Enzyme; 5′ cloning site XhoI (not destroyed); 3′ cloning site BamHI (not destroyed)
  Sequencing primers: 5′ pEGFP_FP; 3′ pEGFP_C2_RP
Terms and licenses: Academic/Nonprofit Terms; Industry Terms: Not Available to Industry
How to cite: USPL1cat-pEYFP_C1 was a gift from Frauke Melchior (Addgene plasmid # 85766 ; http://n2t.net/addgene:85766 ; RRID:Addgene_85766)
