[The description below was written by a language model from this plasmid's Addgene catalogue record and pLannotate feature annotations shown in this document.]
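Description:
USPL1cat-pEYFP_C1 is a 5.6 kb mammalian expression plasmid built on the pEYFP_C1 backbone. It produces the catalytic domain of human USPL1 (also known as C13orf22), residues 212–514, as a fusion with EYFP at its N terminus. The roughly 0.9 kb insert was cloned between the XhoI and BamHI sites of the multiple cloning site, both of which are retained. This places it in frame directly downstream of the EYFP coding sequence and a short linker derived from the polylinker. Transcription is driven by the human cytomegalovirus immediate early enhancer and promoter and is terminated by the SV40 polyadenylation signal.

The plasmid replicates in E. coli at high copy from a ColE1/pUC-type origin, and it also carries an f1 phage origin. One Tn5 aminoglycoside phosphotransferase gene (NeoR/KanR) provides selection in both hosts. A bacterial bla-type promoter expresses it to give kanamycin resistance in bacteria. The adjacent SV40 enhancer/early promoter, paired with the HSV TK polyadenylation signal, expresses it in mammalian cells so that stable transfectants can be selected with G418. The short fragments annotated as SV40 large T antigen, ble and bGH poly(A) are most likely backbone remnants or partial annotation matches rather than functional elements.

USPL1 is a SUMO-specific isopeptidase that deconjugates SUMO from proteins and processes SUMO precursors, and it has been linked to Cajal bodies and snRNA transcription. This construct allows the isolated catalytic domain to be expressed in mammalian cells and followed by yellow fluorescence, for example to examine its localisation or activity separately from the rest of the protein.
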