Features (pLannotate 1.2.2; 15 found; start..end, strand, type, name):
     61..364     +  enhancer       CMV enhancer: human cytomegalovirus immediate early enhancer
    365..568     +  promoter       CMV promoter: human cytomegalovirus (CMV) immediate early promoter
    613..1329    +  CDS            EYFP: EYFP is a basic (constitutively fluorescent) green/yellow fluorescent protein published in 1996, derived from Aequorea victoria. It is reported to be a very rapidly-maturing weak dimer with high acid sensitivity.
   1330..1348    +  misc_feature   MCS (fragment): multiple cloning site
   1351..2259    +  CDS            USPL1 (fragment): USPL1_HUMAN - Also known as C13orf22, D13S106. Experimental evidence at protein level: Swiss-Prot protein existence level 1. SUMO-specific isopeptidase involved in protein desumoylation. Specifically binds SUMO proteins with a higher affinity for SUMO2 and SUMO3 which it cleaves more efficiently. Also able to process full- length SUMO proteins to their mature forms (PubMed:22878415). Plays a key role in RNA polymerase-II-mediated snRNA transcription in the Cajal bodies (PubMed:24413172). Is a component of complexes that can bind to U snRNA genes (PubMed:24413172). From Homo sapiens (Human).
   2285..2369    +  CDS            large T antigen (fragment): large T antigen from SV40 (simian virus 40)
   2392..2513    +  polyA_signal   SV40 poly(A) signal: SV40 polyadenylation signal
   2547..2975    -  rep_origin     f1 ori (sequence partly withheld): f1 bacteriophage origin of replication; arrow indicates direction of (+) strand synthesis
   3002..3106    +  promoter       AmpR promoter: bla
   3108..3465    +  promoter       SV40 promoter: SV40 enhancer and early promoter
   3500..4294    +  CDS            NeoR/KanR: aminoglycoside phosphotransferase from Tn5; aph(3')-II (or nptII); confers resistance to neomycin, kanamycin, and G418 (Geneticin®)
   4315..4467    +  CDS            ble (fragment): BLE_KLEPN - Experimental evidence at protein level: Swiss-Prot protein existence level 1. Binding protein with a strong affinity to the bleomycin family of antibiotics. Binds to CL990; an antimitotic-antibiotic compound. From Klebsiella pneumoniae.
   4526..4573    +  polyA_signal   HSV TK poly(A) signal: herpes simplex virus thymidine kinase polyadenylation signal (Cole and Stacy, 1985)
   4664..4680    -  polyA_signal   bGH poly(A) signal (fragment): bovine growth hormone polyadenylation signal
   4902..5490    +  rep_origin     ori: high-copy-number ColE1/pMB1/pBR322/pUC origin of replication
>Addgene plasmid #85766 | USPL1cat-pEYFP_C1 | addgene full sequence | sequence record 169509 | Addgene NGS Result
TAGTTATTAATAGTAATCAATTACGGGGTCATTAGTTCATAGCCCATATATGGAGTTCCGCGTTACATAA
CTTACGGTAAATGGCCCGCCTGGCTGACCGCCCAACGACCCCCGCCCATTGACGTCAATAATGACGTATG
TTCCCATAGTAACGCCAATAGGGACTTTCCATTGACGTCAATGGGTGGAGTATTTACGGTAAACTGCCCA
CTTGGCAGTACATCAAGTGTATCATATGCCAAGTACGCCCCCTATTGACGTCAATGACGGTAAATGGCCC
GCCTGGCATTATGCCCAGTACATGACCTTATGGGACTTTCCTACTTGGCAGTACATCTACGTATTAGTCA
TCGCTATTACCATGGTGATGCGGTTTTGGCAGTACATCAATGGGCGTGGATAGCGGTTTGACTCACGGGG
ATTTCCAAGTCTCCACCCCATTGACGTCAATGGGAGTTTGTTTTGGCACCAAAATCAACGGGACTTTCCA
AAATGTCGTAACAACTCCGCCCCATTGACGCAAATGGGCGGTAGGCGTGTACGGTGGGAGGTCTATATAA
GCAGAGCTGGTTTAGTGAACCGTCAGATCCGCTAGCGCTACCGGTCGCCACCATGGTGAGCAAGGGCGAG
GAGCTGTTCACCGGGGTGGTGCCCATCCTGGTCGAGCTGGACGGCGACGTAAACGGCCACAAGTTCAGCG
TGTCCGGCGAGGGCGAGGGCGATGCCACCTACGGCAAGCTGACCCTGAAGTTCATCTGCACCACCGGCAA
GCTGCCCGTGCCCTGGCCCACCCTCGTGACCACCTTCGGCTACGGCCTGCAGTGCTTCGCCCGCTACCCC
GACCACATGAAGCAGCACGACTTCTTCAAGTCCGCCATGCCCGAAGGCTACGTCCAGGAGCGCACCATCT
TCTTCAAGGACGACGGCAACTACAAGACCCGCGCCGAGGTGAAGTTCGAGGGCGACACCCTGGTGAACCG
CATCGAGCTGAAGGGCATCGACTTCAAGGAGGACGGCAACATCCTGGGGCACAAGCTGGAGTACAACTAC
AACAGCCACAACGTCTATATCATGGCCGACAAGCAGAAGAACGGCATCAAGGTGAACTTCAAGATCCGCC
ACAACATCGAGGACGGCAGCGTGCAGCTCGCCGACCACTACCAGCAGAACACCCCCATCGGCGACGGCCC
CGTGCTGCTGCCCGACAACCACTACCTGAGCTACCAGTCCGCCCTGAGCAAAGACCCCAACGAGAAGCGC
GATCACATGGTCCTGCTGGAGTTCGTGACCGCCGCCGGGATCACTCTCGGCATGGACGAGCTGTACAAGT
CCGGACTCAGATCTCGAGGGATGCCACTGGAGAGCAAATGTACATCATTTCCCCAGGCTTTATGTGTCCA
GTGGAAAAATGCTTATGCTCTCTGTTGGTTAGACTGTATCCTGTCAGCTTTGGTGCACTCGGAAGAGTTA
AAGAACACCGTGACTGGACTGTGCTCGAAGGAGGAATCTATATTCTGGCGGTTGCTTACAAAATATAATC
AAGCAAATACACTTCTATATACCAGTCAATTGAGTGGTGTTAAAGATGGAGATTGTAAAAAACTTACCTC
AGAAATATTTGCAGAGATAGAGACCTGTCTGAATGAAGTTAGAGATGAAATTTTTATTAGCCTTCAGCCC
CAGCTTAGATGCACATTAGGTGATATGGAAAGCCCTGTGTTTGCATTTCCCCTGCTCTTAAAACTAGAAA
CCCACATTGAAAAGCTCTTCCTATATTCTTTTTCTTGGGACTTTGAATGTTCGCAGTGTGGACACCAATA
TCAAAACAGGCATATGAAGAGTCTGGTCACCTTTACAAATGTCATCCCTGAGTGGCACCCACTTAATGCT
GCCCATTTTGGTCCATGTAACAATTGCAACAGTAAATCACAAATAAGAAAAATGGTATTAGAAAAAGTAT
CTCCCATATTCATGTTGCACTTTGTAGAAGGCTTACCACAGAATGACTTGCAGCACTATGCATTTCATTT
TGAAGGCTGTCTTTATCAGATAACTTCTGTAATTCAGTATCGAGCAAATAATCATTTTATAACATGGATT
TTAGATGCTGATGGAAGTTGGCTGGAATGTGATGACTTAAAAGGCCCATGTTCTGAAAGGCACAAGAAAT
TTGAAGTTCCTGCTTCAGAGATACATATTGTTATTTGGGAAAGAAAAATATCCCAAGTGACAGATAAAGA
AGCTGCCTGCCTTCCACTTTGAGGATCCACCGGATCTAGATAACTGATCATAATCAGCCATACCACATTT
GTAGAGGTTTTACTTGCTTTAAAAAACCTCCCACACCTCCCCCTGAACCTGAAACATAAAATGAATGCAA
TTGTTGTTGTTAACTTGTTTATTGCAGCTTATAATGGTTACAAATAAAGCAATAGCATCACAAATTTCAC
AAATAAAGCATTTTTTTCACTGCATTCTAGTTGTGGTTTGTCCAAACTCATCAATGTATCTTAAGGCGTA
AATTGTAAGCGTTAATATTTTGTTAAAATTCGCGTTAAATTTTTGTTAAATCAGCTCATTTTTTAACCAA
TAGGCCGAAATCGGCAAAATCCCTTATAAATCAAAAGAATAGACCGAGATAGGGT
[37 nt withheld, positions 2646-2682]
AAAGAACGTGGACTCCAACGTCAAAGG
[49 nt withheld, positions 2710-2758]
T
[91 nt withheld, positions 2760-2850]
G
[124 nt withheld, positions 2852-2975]
CAGGTGGCACTTTTCGGGGAAATGTGCGCGGAACCCCTATTTGTTTATTTTTCTAAATACATTCAAATAT
GTATCCGCTCATGAGACAATAACCCTGATAAATGCTTCAATAATATTGAAAAAGGAAGAGTCCTGAGGCG
GAAAGAACCAGCTGTGGAATGTGTGTCAGTTAGGGTGTGGAAAGTCCCCAGGCTCCCCAGCAGGCAGAAG
TATGCAAAGCATGCATCTCAATTAGTCAGCAACCAGGTGTGGAAAGTCCCCAGGCTCCCCAGCAGGCAGA
AGTATGCAAAGCATGCATCTCAATTAGTCAGCAACCATAGTCCCGCCCCTAACTCCGCCCATCCCGCCCC
TAACTCCGCCCAGTTCCGCCCATTCTCCGCCCCATGGCTGACTAATTTTTTTTATTTATGCAGAGGCCGA
GGCCGCCTCGGCCTCTGAGCTATTCCAGAAGTAGTGAGGAGGCTTTTTTGGAGGCCTAGGCTTTTGCAAA
GATCGATCAAGAGACAGGATGAGGATCGTTTCGCATGATTGAACAAGATGGATTGCACGCAGGTTCTCCG
GCCGCTTGGGTGGAGAGGCTATTCGGCTATGACTGGGCACAACAGACAATCGGCTGCTCTGATGCCGCCG
TGTTCCGGCTGTCAGCGCAGGGGCGCCCGGTTCTTTTTGTCAAGACCGACCTGTCCGGTGCCCTGAATGA
ACTGCAAGACGAGGCAGCGCGGCTATCGTGGCTGGCCACGACGGGCGTTCCTTGCGCAGCTGTGCTCGAC
GTTGTCACTGAAGCGGGAAGGGACTGGCTGCTATTGGGCGAAGTGCCGGGGCAGGATCTCCTGTCATCTC
ACCTTGCTCCTGCCGAGAAAGTATCCATCATGGCTGATGCAATGCGGCGGCTGCATACGCTTGATCCGGC
TACCTGCCCATTCGACCACCAAGCGAAACATCGCATCGAGCGAGCACGTACTCGGATGGAAGCCGGTCTT
GTCGATCAGGATGATCTGGACGAAGAGCATCAGGGGCTCGCGCCAGCCGAACTGTTCGCCAGGCTCAAGG
CGAGCATGCCCGACGGCGAGGATCTCGTCGTGACCCATGGCGATGCCTGCTTGCCGAATATCATGGTGGA
AAATGGCCGCTTTTCTGGATTCATCGACTGTGGCCGGCTGGGTGTGGCGGACCGCTATCAGGACATAGCG
TTGGCTACCCGTGATATTGCTGAAGAGCTTGGCGGCGAATGGGCTGACCGCTTCCTCGTGCTTTACGGTA
TCGCCGCTCCCGATTCGCAGCGCATCGCCTTCTATCGCCTTCTTGACGAGTTCTTCTGAGCGGGACTCTG
GGGTTCGAAATGACCGACCAAGCGACGCCCAACCTGCCATCACGAGATTTCGATTCCACCGCCGCCTTCT
ATGAAAGGTTGGGCTTCGGAATCGTTTTCCGGGACGCCGGCTGGATGATCCTCCAGCGCGGGGATCTCAT
GCTGGAGTTCTTCGCCCACCCTAGGGGGAGGCTAACTGAAACACGGAAGGAGACAATACCGGAAGGAACC
CGCGCTATGACGGCAATAAAAAGACAGAATAAAACGCACGGTGTTGGGTCGTTTGTTCATAAACGCGGGG
TTCGGTCCCAGGGCTGGCACTCTGTCGATACCCCACCGAGACCCCATTGGGGCCAATACGCCCGCGTTTC
TTCCTTTTCCCCACCCCACCCCCCAAGTTCGGGTGAAGGCCCAGGGCTCGCAGCCAACGTCGGGGCGGCA
GGCCCTGCCATAGCCTCAGGTTACTCATATATACTTTAGATTGATTTAAAACTTCATTTTTAATTTAAAA
GGATCTAGGTGAAGATCCTTTTTGATAATCTCATGACCAAAATCCCTTAACGTGAGTTTTCGTTCCACTG
AGCGTCAGACCCCGTAGAAAAGATCAAAGGATCTTCTTGAGATCCTTTTTTTCTGCGCGTAATCTGCTGC
TTGCAAACAAAAAAACCACCGCTACCAGCGGTGGTTTGTTTGCCGGATCAAGAGCTACCAACTCTTTTTC
CGAAGGTAACTGGCTTCAGCAGAGCGCAGATACCAAATACTGTTCTTCTAGTGTAGCCGTAGTTAGGCCA
CCACTTCAAGAACTCTGTAGCACCGCCTACATACCTCGCTCTGCTAATCCTGTTACCAGTGGCTGCTGCC
AGTGGCGATAAGTCGTGTCTTACCGGGTTGGACTCAAGACGATAGTTACCGGATAAGGCGCAGCGGTCGG
GCTGAACGGGGGGTTCGTGCACACAGCCCAGCTTGGAGCGAACGACCTACACCGAACTGAGATACCTACA
GCGTGAGCTATGAGAAAGCGCCACGCTTCCCGAAGGGAGAAAGGCGGACAGGTATCCGGTAAGCGGCAGG
GTCGGAACAGGAGAGCGCACGAGGGAGCTTCCAGGGGGAAACGCCTGGTATCTTTATAGTCCTGTCGGGT
TTCGCCACCTCTGACTTGAGCGTCGATTTTTGTGATGCTCGTCAGGGGGGCGGAGCCTATGGAAAAACGC
CAGCAACGCGGCCTTTTTACGGTTCCTGGCCTTTTGCTGGCCTTTTGCTCACATGTTCTTTCCTGCGTTA
TCCCCTGATTCTGTGGATAACCGTATTACCGCCATGCAT
